Addgene plasmid #27930: pUT1611-HQ858848
Depositing lab: John Gray & Erich Grotewold. Depositing organization: University of Toledo. Publication: GRASSIUS: a platform for comparative regulatory genomics across the grasses. Yilmaz A, Nishiyama MY Jr, Fuentes BG, Souza GM, Janies D, Gray J, Grotewold E. Plant Physiol. 2009 Jan;149(1):171-80. doi: 10.1104/pp.108.128579. Epub 2008 Nov 5. PubMed 18987217.
Backbone
  Vector backbone: pENTR/SD
  Backbone manufacturer: Invitrogen
  Backbone size w/o insert (bp): 2601
  Vector type: Entry vector
Growth in bacteria
  Bacterial resistance: Kanamycin, 50 μg/mL
  Growth temperature: 37°C
  Growth strain: DH5alpha
  Growth instructions: E. coli Top10 (Invitrogen)
  Copy number: Low Copy
Gene/Insert
  Gene/Insert name: WRKY transcription factor encoded by Os07g0680400 LOC_Os07g48260
  Species: Oryza sativa (rice)
  Insert size (bp): 999
  GenBank ID: HQ858848
  Cloning method: Restriction Enzyme
  Sequencing primers: 5′ M13 For; 3′ M13 Rev
Terms and licenses: Academic/Nonprofit Terms; Industry Terms: Not Available to Industry
Depositor comments: This CDS was amplified using PCR from a full length cDNA template from the OSIIEa, OSIIEb, and OSJNEa thru OSJNEf full length cDNA libraries generated by the Guoliang Wang lab at Ohio State University. The PCR product omitted the stop codon. The PCR product was cloned into a Gateway pENTR/SD entry vector. Further information on this gene may be obtained at www.grassius.org using the Genbank number. (The second half of the plasmid name is the Genbank Number for the sequence of the insert)
How to cite: pUT1611-HQ858848 was a gift from John Gray & Erich Grotewold (Addgene plasmid # 27930 ; http://n2t.net/addgene:27930 ; RRID:Addgene_27930)
