[The description below was written by a language model from this plasmid's Addgene catalogue record, the feature table of its GenBank file and pLannotate feature annotations shown in this document.]
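Description:
pUT1611-HQ858848 is a Gateway entry clone built in the Invitrogen pENTR/SD backbone. It carries the coding sequence of a rice (Oryza sativa) WRKY transcription factor, the product of locus Os07g0680400 / LOC_Os07g48260. The 999 bp insert was PCR-amplified from a full-length cDNA library template and cloned without its stop codon. The second half of the plasmid name is the GenBank accession of the insert. In the 3,600 nt depositor sequence the ORF lies between attL1 and attL2, the recombination sites used in the LR Clonase reaction. A bacteriophage T7 gene 10 ribosome binding site sits just downstream of attL1, which is the "SD" feature of this backbone and supports bacterial translation once the cassette is placed behind a suitable promoter. Automated annotation labels part of the insert as a fragment similar to Arabidopsis WRKY54, which reflects homology within the conserved WRKY region rather than the identity of the gene.

The plasmid is propagated in E. coli under kanamycin selection (aph(3')-Ia). It has a ColE1/pUC-type origin, which the annotation describes as high copy although the catalogue entry lists the plasmid as low copy. rrnB T1 and T2 terminators upstream of the cassette insulate it from read-through transcription. A T7 promoter lies beyond attL2 in reverse orientation, and the small lacI and lacZα fragments are backbone remnants. The entry vector has no promoter positioned to express the ORF, so the clone serves as a shuttle for moving the ORF into destination vectors, where the missing stop codon permits C-terminal fusions. It belongs to a rice transcription factor ORFeome collection linked to a comparative regulatory genomics resource for the grasses. The separate 732 bp GenBank record covers only part of the plasmid, annotating just an attB1-like core and the RBS.
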