Features (pLannotate 1.2.2; 11 found; start..end, strand, type, name):
      1..100     +  protein_bind   attL1: mutant version of attL; recombination site for the Gateway® LR reaction LR Clonase™
    112..132     +  RBS            RBS: efficient ribosome binding site from bacteriophage T7 gene 10 (Olins and Rangwala, 1989)
    457..690     +  CDS            WRKY54 (fragment): WRK54_ARATH - Experimental evidence at protein level: Swiss-Prot protein existence level 1. Transcription factor. Interacts specifically with the W box (5'-(T)TGAC[CT]-3'), a frequently occurring elicitor-responsive cis- acting element (By similarity). Together with WRKY70, negative regulator of developmental senescence, probably via the regulation of several senescence-associated markers genes (PubMed:22268143). Positive regulator of EDS1-dependent defense against E.amylovora (PubMed:22316300). In collaboration with WRKY70, prevents stomatal closure and, consequently, osmotic stress tolerance
   1157..1256    -  protein_bind   attL2: mutant version of attL; recombination site for the Gateway® LR reaction LR Clonase™
   1274..1292    -  promoter       T7 promoter: promoter for bacteriophage T7 RNA polymerase
   1426..2235    +  CDS            KanR: aminoglycoside phosphotransferase; aph(3')-Ia; confers resistance to kanamycin in bacteria or G418 (Geneticin®) in eukaryotes
   2382..2970    +  rep_origin     ori: high-copy-number ColE1/pMB1/pBR322/pUC origin of replication
   3153..3245    +  CDS            lacI (fragment): lac repressor; lacI; The lac repressor binds to the lac operator to inhibit transcription in E. coli. This inhibition can be relieved by adding lactose or isopropyl-β-D-thiogalactopyranoside (IPTG).
   3300..3327    -  terminator     rrnB T2 terminator: transcription terminator T2 from the E. coli rrnB gene
   3459..3502    +  terminator     rrnB T1 terminator: Escherichia coli rrnB; transcription terminator T1 from the E. coli rrnB gene
   3549..3585    -  CDS            lacZα (fragment): LacZα fragment of β-galactosidase; lacZ fragment
>Addgene plasmid #27930 | pUT1611-HQ858848 | depositor full sequence | sequence record 13204 | Author sequence
CAAATAATGATTTTATTTTGACTGATAGTGACCTGTTCGTTGCAACAAATTGATGAGCAATGCTTTTTTA
TAATGCCAACTTTGTACAAAAAAGCAGGCTCCGCGGCCGCCTTGTTTAACTTTAAGAAGGAGCCCTTCAC
CATGGCGTCTCCTGATGGTGGCGTTGGAGACGGCGGCGCGGAGCCACATGAAGTTATGGACGACCTGCTC
GAGATGCGCGAGCAAGCGGCGATGCTCCACAGCATGCTACATGGGACATCGCCGTCGAGCTGTGCGGCGG
CGGCGAGCACCAGGCAGCTGAATCAGCTGATAGACGGGGTGATGAGCAGGCTGCAGTCCAGCTCGCTGTC
GGTGATGTCGCCTGGAGGAGGAGGAGGAAGAAGAGGATCGGGCGGGAGGAAGAAGAAAGGCGCCAAGGCC
GTGGCCGGGCCGCACAGGCGGAGCAGCTCCGGTAGAAGAAGATCGAAAAGTCCTTTTGTCAGGATGGTCA
CGACCAAGGAGCTGGAGGACGGCAGGCAATGGCGAAAGTACGGGCAGAAACATATACAGGACTCCCCAAA
TAATCCAAGGAGCTACTACAGGTGCACGCATAGGCCAGACCAAGGTTGTATGGCCACAAAGCAAGTACAG
ACCTCCGAGTCTAACTCGTCGGAGTTCGTCATCAGCTACTACGGTGAGCACACCTGCAGCGACCCTTCCA
CCATCCCGTTCGTCGTCGAGGCCGAAGCTCCCGCTGCAGACTACGCGAACCTCATCAGCTTCGGATCCAG
CGGCGGCGCGAGCACAAGCAGAGTCGACCCTCTTCGTCAGAGCCGCCATCGTTTGATGGCAGAAGCCGTT
GATCCGACGCCGTCCTGCAGCTTCGCCAACTGCCACTCTCCGGTACTGTCCTCGGAGTGCGCCAGCGAGG
CGGCGGCGCTCAGCAGCAGCCTGCCGCTCTCCGCCGTGGTGGGATCGGCGGTGACAACGCCGTCGACGTC
GATCGTGGGTTCAGCGCCTGCGGATTACGACTGGCCGTCAGGGCTCGCCGGAGGTGACATGGCCGGCAGC
TTCCCGTCCTCTCCCAGCAGCCTCGGGTTCATGACTGGCTCCTTTGGGAATCTTCCTGGGGATGACGACG
ACATGTTTGGCTTCGATCCTAAGGGTGGGCGCGCCGACCCAGCTTTCTTGTACAAAGTTGGCATTATAAG
AAAGCATTGCTTATCAATTTGTTGCAACGAACAGGTCACTATCAGTCAAAATAAAATCATTATTTGCCAT
CCAGCTGATATCCCCTATAGTGAGTCGTATTACATGGTCATAGCTGTTTCCTGGCAGCTCTGGCCCGTGT
CTCAAAATCTCTGATGTTACATTGCACAAGATAAAAATATATCATCATGAACAATAAAACTGTCTGCTTA
CATAAACAGTAATACAAGGGGTGTTATGAGCCATATTCAACGGGAAACGTCGAGGCCGCGATTAAATTCC
AACATGGATGCTGATTTATATGGGTATAAATGGGCTCGCGATAATGTCGGGCAATCAGGTGCGACAATCT
ATCGCTTGTATGGGAAGCCCGATGCGCCAGAGTTGTTTCTGAAACATGGCAAAGGTAGCGTTGCCAATGA
TGTTACAGATGAGATGGTCAGACTAAACTGGCTGACGGAATTTATGCCTCTTCCGACCATCAAGCATTTT
ATCCGTACTCCTGATGATGCATGGTTACTCACCACTGCGATCCCCGGAAAAACAGCATTCCAGGTATTAG
AAGAATATCCTGATTCAGGTGAAAATATTGTTGATGCGCTGGCAGTGTTCCTGCGCCGGTTGCATTCGAT
TCCTGTTTGTAATTGTCCTTTTAACAGCGATCGCGTATTTCGTCTCGCTCAGGCGCAATCACGAATGAAT
AACGGTTTGGTTGATGCGAGTGATTTTGATGACGAGCGTAATGGCTGGCCTGTTGAACAAGTCTGGAAAG
AAATGCATAAACTTTTGCCATTCTCACCGGATTCAGTCGTCACTCATGGTGATTTCTCACTTGATAACCT
TATTTTTGACGAGGGGAAATTAATAGGTTGTATTGATGTTGGACGAGTCGGAATCGCAGACCGATACCAG
GATCTTGCCATCCTATGGAACTGCCTCGGTGAGTTTTCTCCTTCATTACAGAAACGGCTTTTTCAAAAAT
ATGGTATTGATAATCCTGATATGAATAAATTGCAGTTTCATTTGATGCTCGATGAGTTTTTCTAATCAGA
ATTGGTTAATTGGTTGTAACACTGGCAGAGCATTACGCTGACTTGACGGGACGGCGCAAGCTCATGACCA
AAATCCCTTAACGTGAGTTACGCGTCGTTCCACTGAGCGTCAGACCCCGTAGAAAAGATCAAAGGATCTT
CTTGAGATCCTTTTTTTCTGCGCGTAATCTGCTGCTTGCAAACAAAAAAACCACCGCTACCAGCGGTGGT
TTGTTTGCCGGATCAAGAGCTACCAACTCTTTTTCCGAAGGTAACTGGCTTCAGCAGAGCGCAGATACCA
AATACTGTCCTTCTAGTGTAGCCGTAGTTAGGCCACCACTTCAAGAACTCTGTAGCACCGCCTACATACC
TCGCTCTGCTAATCCTGTTACCAGTGGCTGCTGCCAGTGGCGATAAGTCGTGTCTTACCGGGTTGGACTC
AAGACGATAGTTACCGGATAAGGCGCAGCGGTCGGGCTGAACGGGGGGTTCGTGCACACAGCCCAGCTTG
GAGCGAACGACCTACACCGAACTGAGATACCTACAGCGTGAGCATTGAGAAAGCGCCACGCTTCCCGAAG
GGAGAAAGGCGGACAGGTATCCGGTAAGCGGCAGGGTCGGAACAGGAGAGCGCACGAGGGAGCTTCCAGG
GGGAAACGCCTGGTATCTTTATAGTCCTGTCGGGTTTCGCCACCTCTGACTTGAGCGTCGATTTTTGTGA
TGCTCGTCAGGGGGGCGGAGCCTATGGAAAAACGCCAGCAACGCGGCCTTTTTACGGTTCCTGGCCTTTT
GCTGGCCTTTTGCTCACATGTTCTTTCCTGCGTTATCCCCTGATTCTGTGGATAACCGTATTACCGCCTT
TGAGTGAGCTGATACCGCTCGCCGCAGCCGAACGACCGAGCGCAGCGAGTCAGTGAGCGAGGAAGCGGAA
GAGCGCCCAATACGCAAACCGCCTCTCCCCGCGCGTTGGCCGATTCATTAATGCAGCTGGCACGACAGGT
TTCCCGACTGGAAAGCGGGCAGTGAGCGCAACGCAATTAATACGCGTACCGCTAGCCAGGAAGAGTTTGT
AGAAACGCAAAAAGGCCATCCGTCAGGATGGCCTTCTGCTTAGTTTGATGCCTGGCAGTTTATGGCGGGC
GTCCTGCCCGCCACCCTCCGGGCCGTTGCTTCACAACGTTCAAATCCGCTCCCGGCGGATTTGTCCTACT
CAGGAGAGCGTTCACCGACAAACAACAGATAAAACGAAAGGCCCAGTCTTCCGACTGAGCCTTTCGTTTT
ATTTGATGCCTGGCAGTTCCCTACTCTCGCGTTAACGCTAGCATGGATGTTTTCCCAGTCACGACGTTGT
AAAACGACGGCCAGTCTTAAGCTCGGGCCC
