LOCUS       Exported 732 bp ds-DNA linear SYN 12-JUN-2021
DEFINITION  synthetic linear DNA
ACCESSION   .
VERSION     .
KEYWORDS    pUT1611-HQ858848
SOURCE      synthetic DNA construct
  ORGANISM  synthetic DNA construct
REFERENCE   1 (bases 1 to 732)
  TITLE     Rice TF ORFeome collection
REFERENCE   2 (bases 1 to 732)
  AUTHORS   .
  TITLE     Direct Submission
  JOURNAL   Exported Jun 12, 2021 from SnapGene Server 1.1.58
            http://www.snapgene.com
FEATURES             Location/Qualifiers
     source          1..732
                     /organism="synthetic DNA construct"
                     /mol_type="other DNA"
     protein_bind    70..94
                     /gene="mutant version of attB"
                     /label=attB1
                     /bound_moiety="BP Clonase(TM)"
                     /note="recombination site for the Gateway(R) BP reaction"
     RBS             106..126
                     /note="efficient ribosome binding site from bacteriophage
                     T7 gene 10 (Olins and Rangwala, 1989)"
ORIGIN
        1 atgattttat tttgactgat agtgacctgt tcgttgcaac aaattgatga gcaatgcttt
       61 tttataatgc caactttgta caaaaaagca ggctccgcgg ccgccttgtt taactttaag
      121 aaggagccct tcaccatggc gtctcctgat ggtggcgttg gagacggcgg cgcggagcca
      181 catgaagtta tggacgacct gctcgagatg cgcgagcaag cggcgatgct ccacagcatg
      241 ctacatggga catcgccgtc gagctgtgcg gcggcggcga gcaccaggca gctgaatcag
      301 ctgatagacg gggtgatgag caggctgcag tccagctcgc tgtcggtgat gtcgcctgga
      361 ggaggaggag gaagaagagg atcgggcggg aggaagaaga aaggcgccaa ggccgtggcc
      421 gggccgcaca ggcggagcag ctccggtaga agaagatcga aaagtccttt tgtcaggatg
      481 gtcacgacca aggagctgga ggacggcagg caatggcgaa agtacgggca gaaacatata
      541 caggactccc caaataatcc aaggagctac tacaggtgca cgcataggcc agaccaaggt
      601 tgtatggcca caaagcaagt acagacctcc gagtctaact cgtcggagtt cgtcatcagc
      661 tactacggtg agcacacctg cagcgaccct tccaccatcc cgttcgtcgt cgaggccgaa
      721 gctcccgctg ca
//
